>Addgene plasmid #111631 | pMSCV_puro_41585 | addgene full sequence | sequence record 217672 | Addgene NGS Result
GGGTAGGGGAGGCGCTTTTCCCAAGGCAGTCTGGAGCATGCGCTTTAGCAGCCCCGCTGGGCACTTGGCG
CTACACAAGTGGCCTCTGGCCTCGCACACATTCCACATCCACCGGTAGGCGCCAACCGGCTCCGTTCTTT
GGTGGCCCCTTCGCGCCACCTTCTACTCCTCCCCTAGTCAGGAAGTTCCCCCCCGCCCCGCAGCTCGCGT
CGTGCAGGACGTGACAAATGGAAGTAGCACGTCTCACTAGTCTCGTGCAGATGGACAGCACCGCTGAGCA
ATGGAAGCGGGTAGGCCTTTGGGGCAGCGGCCAATAGCAGCTTTGCTCCTTCGCTTTCTGGGCTCAGAGG
CTGGGAAGGGGTGGGTCCGGGGGCGGGCTCAGGGGCGGGCTCAGGGGCGGGGCGGGCGCCCGAAGGTCCT
CCGGAGGCCCGGCATTCTGCACGCTTCAAAAGCGCACGTCTGCCGCGCTGTTCTCCTCTTCCTCATCTCC
GGGCCTTTCGACCTGCAGCCCAAGCTTACCATGACCGAGTACAAGCCCACGGTGCGCCTCGCCACCCGCG
ACGACGTCCCCAGGGCCGTACGCACCCTCGCCGCCGCGTTCGCCGACTACCCCGCCACGCGCCACACCGT
CGATCCGGACCGCCACATCGAGCGGGTCACCGAGCTGCAAGAACTCTTCCTCACGCGCGTCGGGCTCGAC
ATCGGCAAGGTGTGGGTCGCGGACGACGGCGCCGCGGTGGCGGTCTGGACCACGCCGGAGAGCGTCGAAG
CGGGGGCGGTGTTCGCCGAGATCGGCCCGCGCATGGCCGAGTTGAGCGGTTCCCGGCTGGCCGCGCAGCA
ACAGATGGAAGGCCTCCTGGCGCCGCACCGGCCCAAGGAGCCCGCGTGGTTCCTGGCCACCGTCGGCGTC
TCGCCCGACCACCAGGGCAAGGGTCTGGGCAGCGCCGTCGTGCTCCCCGGAGTGGAGGCGGCCGAGCGCG
CCGGGGTGCCCGCCTTCCTGGAGACCTCCGCGCCCCGCAACCTCCCCTTCTACGAGCGGCTCGGCTTCAC
CGTCACCGCCGACGTCGAGGTGCCCGAAGGACCGCGCACCTGGTGCATGACCCGCAAGCCCGGTGCCTGA
CGCCCGCCCCACGACCCGCAGCGCCCGACCGAAAGGAGCGCACGACCCCATGCATCGATAAAATAAAAGA
TTTTATTTAGTCTCCAGAAAAAGGGGGGAATGAAAGACCCCACCTGTAGGTTTGGCAAGCTAGCTTAAGT
AACGCCATTTTGCAAGGCATGGAAAATACATAACTGAGAATAGAGAAGTTCAGATCAAGGTTAGGAACAG
AGAGACAGCAGAATATGGGCCAAACAGGATATCTGTGGTAAGCAGTTCCTGCCCCGGCTCAGGGCCAAGA
ACAGATGGTCCCCAGATGCGGTCCCGCCCTCAGCAGTTTCTAGAGAACCATCAGATGTTTCCAGGGTGCC
CCAAGGACCTGAAATGACCCTGTGCCTTATTTGAACTAACCAATCAGTTCGCTTCTCGCTTCTGTTCGCG
CGCTTCTGCTCCCCGAGCTCAATAAAAGAGCCCACAACCCCTCACTCGGCGCGCCAGTCCTCCGATAGAC
TGCGTCGCCCGGGTACCCGTGTATCCAATAAACCCTCTTGCAGTTGCATCCGACTTGTGGTCTCGCTGTT
CCTTGGGAGGGTCTCCTCTGAGTGATTGACTACCCGTCAGCGGGGGTCTTTCATGGGTAACAGTTTCTTG
AAGTTGGAGAACAACATTCTGAGGGTAGGAGTCGAATATTAAGTAATCCTGACTCAATTAGCCACTGTTT
TGAATCCACATACTCCAATACTCCTGAAATAGTTCATTATGGACAGCGCAGAAAGAGCTGGGGAGAATTG
TGAAATTGTTATCCGCTCACAATTCCACACAACATACGAGCCGGAAGCATAAAGTGTAAAGCCTGGGGTG
CCTAATGAGTGAGCTAACTCACATTAATTGCGTTGCGCTCACTGCCCGCTTTCCAGTCGGGAAACCTGTC
GTGCCAGCTGCATTAATGAATCGGCCAACGCGCGGGGAGAGGCGGTTTGCGTATTGGGCGCTCTTCCGCT
TCCTCGCTCACTGACTCGCTGCGCTCGGTCGTTCGGCTGCGGCGAGCGGTATCAGCTCACTCAAAGGCGG
TAATACGGTTATCCACAGAATCAGGGGATAACGCAGGAAAGAACATGTGAGCAAAAGGCCAGCAAAAGGC
CAGGAACCGTAAAAAGGCCGCGTTGCTGGCGTTTTTCCATAGGCTCCGCCCCCCTGACGAGCATCACAAA
AATCGACGCTCAAGTCAGAGGTGGCGAAACCCGACAGGACTATAAAGATACCAGGCGTTTCCCCCTGGAA
GCTCCCTCGTGCGCTCTCCTGTTCCGACCCTGCCGCTTACCGGATACCTGTCCGCCTTTCTCCCTTCGGG
AAGCGTGGCGCTTTCTCATAGCTCACGCTGTAGGTATCTCAGTTCGGTGTAGGTCGTTCGCTCCAAGCTG
GGCTGTGTGCACGAACCCCCCGTTCAGCCCGACCGCTGCGCCTTATCCGGTAACTATCGTCTTGAGTCCA
ACCCGGTAAGACACGACTTATCGCCACTGGCAGCAGCCACTGGTAACAGGATTAGCAGAGCGAGGTATGT
AGGCGGTGCTACAGAGTTCTTGAAGTGGTGGCCTAACTACGGCTACACTAGAAGAACAGTATTTGGTATC
TGCGCTCTGCTGAAGCCAGTTACCTTCGGAAAAAGAGTTGGTAGCTCTTGATCCGGCAAACAAACCACCG
CTGGTAGCGGTGGTTTTTTTGTTTGCAAGCAGCAGATTACGCGCAGAAAAAAAGGATCTCAAGAAGATCC
TTTGATCTTTTCTACGGGGTCTGACGCTCAGTGGAACGAAAACTCACGTTAAGGGATTTTGGTCATGAGA
TTATCAAAAAGGATCTTCACCTAGATCCTTTTAAATTAAAAATGAAGTTTTAAATCAATCTAAAGTATAT
ATGAGTAAACTTGGTCTGACAGTTACCAATGCTTAATCAGTGAGGCACCTATCTCAGCGATCTGTCTATT
TCGTTCATCCATAGTTGCCTGACTCCCCGTCGTGTAGATAACTACGATACGGGAGGGCTTACCATCTGGC
CCCAGTGCTGCAATGATACCGCGAGACCCACGCTCACCGGCTCCAGATTTATCAGCAATAAACCAGCCAG
CCGGAAGGGCCGAGCGCAGAAGTGGTCCTGCAACTTTATCCGCCTCCATCCAGTCTATTAATTGTTGCCG
GGAAGCTAGAGTAAGTAGTTCGCCAGTTAATAGTTTGCGCAACGTTGTTGCCATTGCTACAGGCATCGTG
GTGTCACGCTCGTCGTTTGGTATGGCTTCATTCAGCTCCGGTTCCCAACGATCAAGGCGAGTTACATGAT
CCCCCATGTTGTGCAAAAAAGCGGTTAGCTCCTTCGGTCCTCCGATCGTTGTCAGAAGTAAGTTGGCCGC
AGTGTTATCACTCATGGTTATGGCAGCACTGCATAATTCTCTTACTGTCATGCCATCCGTAAGATGCTTT
TCTGTGACTGGTGAGTACTCAACCAAGTCATTCTGAGAATAGTGTATGCGGCGACCGAGTTGCTCTTGCC
CGGCGTCAATACGGGATAATACCGCGCCACATAGCAGAACTTTAAAAGTGCTCATCATTGGAAAACGTTC
TTCGGGGCGAAAACTCTCAAGGATCTTACCGCTGTTGAGATCCAGTTCGATGTAACCCACTCGTGCACCC
AACTGATCTTCAGCATCTTTTACTTTCACCAGCGTTTCTGGGTGAGCAAAAACAGGAAGGCAAAATGCCG
CAAAAAAGGGAATAAGGGCGACACGGAAATGTTGAATACTCATACTCTTCCTTTTTCAATATTATTGAAG
CATTTATCAGGGTTATTGTCTCATGAGCGGATACATATTTGAATGTATTTAGAAAAATAAACAAATAGGG
GTTCCGCGCACATTTCCCCGAAAAGTGCCACCTGACGTCTAAGAAACCATTATTATCATGACATTAACCT
ATAAAAATAGGCGTATCACGAGGCCCTTTCGTCTCGCGCGTTTCGGTGATGACGGTGAAAACCTCTGACA
CATGCAGCTCCCGGAGACGGTCACAGCTTGTCTGTAAGCGGATGCCGGGAGCAGACAAGCCCGTCAGGGC
GCGTCAGCGGGTGTTGGCGGGTGTCGGGGCTGGCTTAACTATGCGGCATCAGAGCAGATTGTACTGAGAG
TGCACCATATGCGGTGTGAAATACCGCACAGATGCGTAAGGAGAAAATACCGCATCAGGCGCCATTCGCC
ATTCAGGCTGCGCAACTGTTGGGAAGGGCGATCGGTGCGGGCCTCTTCGCTATTACGCCAGCTGGCGAAA
GGGGGATGTGCTGCAAGGCGATTAAGTTGGGTAACGCCAGGGTTTTCCCAGTCACGACGTTGTAAAACGA
CGGCGCAAGGAATGGTGCATGCAAGGAGATGGCGCCCAACAGTCCCCCGGCCACGGGGCCTGCCACCATA
CCCACGCCGAAACAAGCGCTCATGAGCCCGAAGTGGCGAGCCCGATCTTCCCCATCGGTGATGTCGGCGA
TATAGGCGCCAGCAACCGCACCTGTGGCGCCGGTGATGCCGGCCACGATGCGTCCGGCGTAGAGGCGATT
AGTCCAATTTGTTAAAGACAGGATATCAGTGGTCCAGGCTCTAGTTTTGACTCAACAATATCACCAGCTG
AAGCCTATAGAGTACGAGCCATAGATAAAATAAAAGATTTTATTTAGTCTCCAGAAAAAGGGGGGAATGA
AAGACCCCACCTGTAGGTTTGGCAAGCTAGCTTAAGTAACGCCATTTTGCAAGGCATGGAAAATACATAA
CTGAGAATAGAGAAGTTCAGATCAAGGTTAGGAACAGAGAGACAGCAGAATATGGGCCAAACAGGATATC
TGTGGTAAGCAGTTCCTGCCCCGGCTCAGGGCCAAGAACAGATGGTCCCCAGATGCGGTCCCGCCCTCAG
CAGTTTCTAGAGAACCATCAGATGTTTCCAGGGTGCCCCAAGGACCTGAAATGACCCTGTGCCTTATTTG
AACTAACCAATCAGTTCGCTTCTCGCTTCTGTTCGCGCGCTTCTGCTCCCCGAGCTCAATAAAAGAGCCC
ACAACCCCTCACTCGGCGCGCCAGTCCTCCGATAGACTGCGTCGCCCGGGTACCCGTATTCCCAATAAAG
CCTCTTGCTGTTTGCATCCGAATCGTGGACTCGCTGATCCTTGGGAGGGTCTCCTCAGATTGATTGACTG
CCCACCTCGGGGGTCTTTCATTTGGAGGTTCCACCGAGATTTGGAGACCCCTGCCCAGGGACCACCGACC
CCCCCGCCGGGAGGTAAGCTGGCCAGCGGTCGTTTCGTGTCTGTCTCTGTCTTTGTGCGTGTTTGTGCCG
GCATCTAATGTTTGCGCCTGCGTCTGTACTAGTTAGCTAACTAGCTCTGTATCTGGCGGACCCGTGGTGG
AACTGACGAGTTCTGAACACCCGGCCGCAACCCTGGGAGACGTCCCAGGGACTTTGGGGGCCGTTTTTGT
GGCCCGACCTGAGGAAGGGAGTCGATGTGGAATCCGACCCCGTCAGGATATGTGGTTCTGGTAGGAGACG
AGAACCTAAAACAGTTCCCGCCTCCGTCTGAATTTTTGCTTTCGGTTTGGAACCGAAGCCGCGCGTCTTG
TCTGCTGCAGCGCTGCAGCATCGTTCTGTGTTGTCTCTGTCTGACTGTGTTTCTGTATTTGTCTGAAAAT
TAGGGCCAGACTGTTACCACTCCCTTAAGTTTGACCTTAGGTCACTGGAAAGATGTCGAGCGGATCGCTC
ACAACCAGTCGGTAGATGTCAAGAAGAGACGTTGGGTTACCTTCTGCTCTGCAGAATGGCCAACCTTTAA
CGTCGGATGGCCGCGAGACGGCACCTTTAACCGAGACCTCATCACCCAGGTTAAGATCAAGGTCTTTTCA
CCTGGCCCGCATGGACACCCAGACCAGGTCCCCTACATCGTGACCTGGGAAGCCTTGGCTTTTGACCCCC
CTCCCTGGGTCAAGCCCTTTGTACACCCTAAGCCTCCGCCTCCTCTTCCTCCATCCGCCCCGTCTCTCCC
CCTTGAACCTCCTCGTTCGACCCCGCCTCGATCCTCCCTTTATCCAGCCCTCACTCCTTCTCTAGGCGCC
GGAATTAGATCTCTCGAGATGGACTACAAAGACGATGACGACAAGCTTAAAAGCCCTGCTTTGCAACCCC
TCAGCATGGCAGGCCTGCAGCTCATGACCCCTGCTTCCTCACCAATGGGTCCTTTCTTTGGACTGCCATG
GCAACAAGAAGCAATTCATGATAACATTTATACGCCAAGAAAATATCAGGTTGAACTGCTTGAAGCAGCT
CTGGATCATAATACCATCGTCTGTTTAAACACTGGCTCAGGGAAGACATTTATTGCAGTACTACTCACTA
AAGAGCTGTCCTATCAGATCAGGGGAGACTTCAGCAGAAATGGAAAAAGGACGGTGTTCTTGGTCAACTC
TGCAAACCAGGTTGCTCAACAAGTGTCAGCTGTCAGAACTCATTCAGATCTCAAGGTTGGGGAATACTCA
AACCTAGAAGTAAATGCATCTTGGACAAAAGAGAGATGGAACCAAGAGTTTACTAAGCACCAGGTTCTCA
TTATGACTTGCTATGTCGCCTTGAATGTTTTGAAAAATGGTTACTTATCACTGTCAGACATTAACCTTTT
GGTGTTTGATGAGTGTCATCTTGCAATCCTAGACCACCCCTATCGAGAAATTATGAAGCTCTGTGAAAAT
TGTCCATCATGTCCTCGCATTTTGGGACTAACTGCTTCCATTTTAAATGGGAAATGTGATCCAGAGGAAT
TGGAAGAAAAGATTCAGAAACTAGAGAAAATTCTTAAGAGTAATGCTGAAACTGCAACTGACCTGGTGGT
CTTAGACAGGTATACTTCTCAGCCATGTGAGATTGTGGTGGATTGTGGACCATTTACTGACAGAAGTGGG
CTTTATGAAAGACTGCTGATGGAATTAGAAGAAGCACTTAATTTTATCAATGATTGTAATATATCTGTAC
ATTCAAAAGAAAGAGATTCTACTTTAATTTCGAAACAGATACTATCAGACTGTCGTGCCGTATTGGTAGT
TCTGGGACCCTGGTGTGCAGATAAAGTAGCTGGAATGATGGTAAGAGAACTACAGAAATACATCAAACAT
GAGCAAGAGGAGCTGCACAGGAAATTTTTATTGTTTACAGACACTTTCCTAAGGAAAATACATGCACTAT
GTGAAGAGCACTTCTCACCTGCCTCACTTGACCTGAAATTTGTAACTCCTAAAGTAATCAAACTGCTCGA
AATCTTACGCAAATATAAACCATATGAGCGACAGCAGTTTGAAAGCGTTGAGTGGTATAATAATAGAAAT
CAGGATAATTATGTGTCATGGAGTGATTCTGAGGATGATGATGAGGATGAAGAAATTGAAGAAAAAGAGA
AGCCAGAGACAAATTTTCCTTCTCCTTTTACCAACATTTTGTGCGGAATTATTTTTGTGGAAAGAAGATA
CACAGCAGTTGTCTTAAACAGATTGATAAAGGAAGCTGGCAAACAAGATCCAGAGCTGGCTTATATCAGT
AGCAATTTCATAACTGGACATGGCATTGGGAAGAATCAGCCTCGCAACAAACAGATGGAAGCAGAATTCA
GAAAACAGGAAGAGGTACTTAGGAAATTTCGAGCACATGAGACCAACCTGCTTATTGCAACAAGTATTGT
AGAAGAGGGTGTTGATATACCAAAATGCAACTTGGTGGTTCGTTTTGATTTGCCCACAGAATATCGATCC
TATGTTCAATCTAAAGGAAGAGCAAGGGCACCCATCTCTAATTATATAATGTTAGCGGATACAGACAAAA
TAAAAAGTTTTGAAGAAGACCTTAAAACCTACAAAGCTATTGAAAAGATCTTGAGAAACAAGTGTTCCAA
GTCGGTTGATACTGGTGAGACTGACATTGATCCTGTCATGGATGATGATGACGTTTTCCCACCATATGTG
TTGAGGCCTGACGATGGTGGTCCACGAGTCACAATCAACACGGCCATTGGACACATCAATAGATACTGTG
CTAGATTACCAAGTGATCCGTTTACTCATCTAGCTCCTAAATGCAGAACCCGAGAGTTGCCTGATGGTAC
ATTTTATTCAACTCTTTATCTGCCAATTAACTCACCTCTTCGAGCCTCCATTGTTGGTCCACCAATGAGC
TGTGTACGATTGGCTGAAAGAGTTGTAGCTCTCATTTGCTGTGAGAAACTGCACAAAATTGGCGAACTGG
ATGACCATTTGATGCCAGTTGGGAAAGAGACTGTTAAATATGAAGAGGAGCTTGATTTGCATGATGAAGA
AGAGACCAGTGTTCCAGGAAGACCAGGTTCCACGAAACGAAGGCAGTGCTACCCAAAAGCAATTCCAGAG
TGTTTGAGGGATAGTTATCCCAGACCTGATCAGCCCTGTTACCTGTATGTGATAGGAATGGTTTTAACTA
CACCTTTACCTGATGAACTCAACTTTAGAAGGCGGAAGCTCTATCCTCCTGAAGATACCACAAGATGCTT
TGGAATACTGACGGCCAAACCCATACCTCAGATTCCACACTTTCCTGTGTACACACGCTCTGGAGAGGTT
ACCATATCCATTGAGTTGAAGAAGTCTGGTTTCATGTTGTCTCTACAAATGCTTGAGTTGATTACAAGAC
TTCACCAGTATATATTCTCACATATTCTTCGGCTTGAAAAACCTGCACTAGAATTTAAACCTACAGACGC
TGATTCAGCATACTGTGTTCTACCTCTTAATGTTGTTAATGACTCCAGCACTTTGGATATTGACTTTAAA
TTCATGGAAGATATTGAGAAGTCTGAAGCTCGCATAGGCATTCCCAGTACAAAGTATACAAAAGAAACAC
CCTTTGTTTTTAAATTAGAAGATTACCAAGATGCCGTTATCATTCCAAGATATCGCAATTTTGATCAGCC
TCATCGATTTTATGTAGCTGATGTGTACACTGATCTTACCCCACTCAGTAAATTTCCTTCCCCTGAGTAT
GAAACTTTTGCAGAATATTATAAAACAAAGTACAACCTTGACCTAACCAATCTCAACCAGCCACTGCTGG
ATGTGGACCACACATCTTCAAGACTTAATCTTTTGACACCTCGACATTTGAATCAGAAGGGGAAAGCGCT
TCCTTTAAGCAGTGCTGAGAAGAGGAAAGCCAAATGGGAAAGTCTGCAGAATAAACAGATACTGGTTCCA
GAACTCTGTGCTATACATCCAATTCCAGCATCACTGTGGAGAAAAGCTGTTTGTCTCCCCAGCATACTTT
ATCGCCTTCACTGCCTTTTGACTGCAGAGGAGCTAAGAGCCCAGACTGCCAGCGATGCTGGCGTGGGAGT
CAGATCACTTCCTGCGGATTTTAGATACCCTAACTTAGACTTCGGGTGGAAAAAATCTATTGACAGCAAA
TCTTTCATCTCAATTTCTAACTCCTCTTCAGCTGAAAATGATAATTACTGTAAGCACAGCACAATTGTCC
CTGAAAATGCTGCACATCAAGGTGCTAATAGAACCTCCTCTCTAGAAAATCATGACCAAATGTCTGTGAA
CTGCAGAACGTTGCTCAGCGAGTCCCCTGGTAAGCTCCACGTTGAAGTTTCAGCAGATCTTACAGCAATT
AATGGTCTTTCTTACAATCAAAATCTCGCCAATGGCAGTTATGATTTAGCTAACAGAGACTTTTGCCAAG
GAAATCAGCTAAATTACTACAAGCAGGAAATACCCGTGCAACCAACTACCTCATATTCCATTCAGAATTT
ATACAGTTACGAGAACCAGCCCCAGCCCAGCGATGAATGTACTCTCCTGAGTAATAAATACCTTGATGGA
AATGCTAACAAATCTACCTCAGATGGAAGTCCTGTGATGGCCGTAATGCCTGGTACGACAGACACTATTC
AAGTGCTCAAGGGCAGGATGGATTCTGAGCAGAGCCCTTCTATTGGGTACTCCTCAAGGACTCTTGGCCC
CAATCCTGGACTTATTCTTCAGGCTTTGACTCTGTCAAACGCTAGTGATGGATTTAACCTGGAGCGGCTT
GAAATGCTTGGCGCCTCCTTTTTAAAGCATGCCATCACCACATATCTATTTTGCACTTACCCTGATGCGC
ATGAGGGCCGCCTTTCATATATGAGAAGCAAAAAGGTCAGCAACTGTAATCTGTATCGCCTTGGAAAAAA
GAAGGGACTACCCAGCCGCATGGTGGTGTCAATATTTGATCCCCCTGTGAATTGGCTTCCTCCTGGTTAT
GTAGTAAATCAAGACAAAAGCAACACAGATAAATGGGAAAAAGATGAAATGACAAAAGACTGCATGCTGG
CGAATGGCAAACTGGATGAGGATTACGAGGAGGAGGATGAGGAGGAGGAGAGCCTGATGTGGAGGGCTCC
GAAGGAAGAGGCTGACTATGAAGATGATTTCCTGGAGTATGATCAGGAACATATCAGATTTATAGATAAT
ATGTTAATGGGGTCAGGAGCTTTTGTAAAGAAAATCTCTCTTTCTCCTTTTTCAACCACTGATTCTGCAT
ATGAATGGAAAATGCCCAAAAAATCCTCCTTAGGTAGTATGCCATTTTCATCAGATTTTGAGGATTTTGA
CTACAGCTCTTGGGATGCAATGTGCTATCTGGATCCTAGCAAAGCTGTTGAAGAAGATGACTTTGTGGTG
GGGTTCTGGAATCCATCAGAAGAAAACTGTGGTGTTGACACGGGAAAGCAGTCCATTTCTTACGACTTGC
ACACTGAGCAGTGTATTGCTGACAAAAGCATAGCGGACTGTGTGGAAGCCCTGCTGGGCTGCTATTTAAC
CAGCTGTGGGGAGAGGGCTGCTCAGCTTTTCCTCTGTTCACTGGGGCTGAAGGTGCTCCCGGTAATTAAA
AGGACTGATCGGGAAAAGGCCCTGTGCCCTACTCGGGAGAATTTCAACAGCCAACAAAAGAACCTTTCAG
TGAGCTGTGCTGCTGCTTCTGTGGCCAGTTCACGCTCTTCTGTATTGAAAGACTCGGAATATGGTTGTTT
GAAGATTCCACCAAGATGTATGTTTGATCATCCAGATGCAGATAAAACACTGAATCACCTTATATCGGGG
TTTGAAAATTTTGAAAAGAAAATCAACTACAGATTCAAGAATAAGGCTTACCTTCTCCAGGCTTTTACAC
ATGCCTCCTACCACTACAATACTATCACTGATTGTTACCAGCGCTTAGAATTCCTGGGAGCTGCGATTTT
GGACTACCTCATAACCAAGCACCTTTATGAAGACCCGCGGCAGCACTCCCCGGGGGTCCTGACAGACCTG
CGGTCTGCCCTGGTCAACAACACCATCTTTGCATCGCTGGCTGTAAAGTACGACTACCACAAGTACTTCA
AAGCTGTCTCTCCTGAGCTCTTCCATGTCATTGATGACTTTGTGCAGTTTCAGCTTGAGAAGAATGAAAT
GCAAGGAATGGATTCTGAGCTTAGGAGATCTGAGGAGGATGAAGAGAAAGAAGAGGATATTGAAGTTCCA
AAGGCCATGGGGGATATTTTTGAGTCGCTTGCTGGTGCCATTTACATGGATAGTGGGATGTCACTGGAGA
CAGTCTGGCAGGTGTACTATCCCATGATGCGGCCACTAATAGAAAAGTTTTCTGCAAATGTACCCCGTTC
CCCTGTGCGAGAATTGCTTGAAATGGAACCAGAAACTGCCAAATTTAGCCCGGCTGAGAGAACTTACGAC
GGGAAGGTCAGAGTCACTGTGGAAGTAGTAGGAAAGGGGAAATTTAAAGGTGTTGGTCGAAGTTACAGGA
TTGCCAAATCTGCAGCAGCAAGAAGAGCCCTCCGAAGCCTCAAAGCTAATCAACCTCAGGTTCCCAATAG
CTGACTCGAGGTTAACGAATTCTACC
Features (pLannotate 1.2.2; 19 found; start..end, strand, type, name):
      1..500     +  promoter       PGK promoter: mouse phosphoglycerate kinase 1 promoter
    521..1120    +  CDS            PuroR: puromycin N-acetyltransferase; pac from Streptomyces alboniger; confers resistance to puromycin
   1220..1734    +  LTR            3' LTR: 3' long terminal repeat from murine embryonic stem cell virus
   1894..1916    -  protein_bind   lac operator (fragment): The lac repressor binds to the lac operator to inhibit transcription in E. coli. This inhibition can be relieved by adding lactose or isopropyl-β-D-thiogalactopyranoside (IPTG). lac repressor encoded by lacI
   1920..1950    -  promoter       lac promoter: promoter for the E. coli lac operon
   1965..1986    -  protein_bind   CAP binding site: CAP binding activates transcription in the presence of cAMP. E. coli catabolite activator protein
   1999..2091    -  CDS            lacI (fragment): lac repressor; lacI; The lac repressor binds to the lac operator to inhibit transcription in E. coli. This inhibition can be relieved by adding lactose or isopropyl-β-D-thiogalactopyranoside (IPTG).
   2274..2862    -  rep_origin     ori: high-copy-number ColE1/pMB1/pBR322/pUC origin of replication
   3033..3893    -  CDS            AmpR: β-lactamase; bla; confers resistance to ampicillin, carbenicillin, and related antibiotics
   3894..3998    -  promoter       AmpR promoter: bla
   4093..4128    +  CDS            rop (fragment): Rop protein, which maintains plasmids at low copy number; rop
   4230..4329    +  misc_feature   bom (fragment): basis of mobility region from pBR322
   4335..4484    -  CDS            lacZα (fragment): LacZα fragment of β-galactosidase; lacZ fragment
   4484..4685    -  CDS            TcR (fragment): tetracycline efflux protein; tet; confers resistance to tetracycline
   4686..4784    +  CDS            env (fragment): murine leukemia virus gPr80 envelope polyprotein precursor; env; proteolytically cleaved into gp70SU and p15TM subunits
   4826..5342    +  LTR            5' LTR: 5' long terminal repeat from murine embryonic stem cell virus
   5406..5747    +  misc_feature   MESV Ψ: packaging signal of murine embryonic stem cell virus
   5814..6230    +  CDS            gag (truncated): truncated Moloney murine leukemia virus (MMLV) gag gene lacking the start codon
   6276..12041   +  CDS            DICER1: DICER_HUMAN - Also known as DICER, HERNA, KIAA0928. Experimental evidence at protein level: Swiss-Prot protein existence level 1. Double-stranded RNA (dsRNA) endoribonuclease playing a central role in short dsRNA-mediated post-transcriptional gene silencing. Cleaves naturally occurring long dsRNAs and short hairpin pre-microRNAs (miRNA) into fragments of twenty-one to twenty-three nucleotides with 3' overhang of two nucleotides, producing respectively short interfering RNAs (siRNA) and mature microRNAs. SiRNAs and miRNAs serve as guide to direct the RNA-induced silencing complex (RISC) to comp
