[The description below was written by a language model from this plasmid's Addgene catalogue record and pLannotate feature annotations shown in this document.]
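Description:
pMSCV_puro_41585 is a gammaretroviral expression vector built on the Clontech pMSCV-puro backbone and carrying an N-terminally FLAG-tagged human DICER1 coding sequence with the substitutions D1320A and D1709A. The insert of about 5.8 kb was PCR-amplified from an earlier FLAG-hsDicer mutant plasmid with primers adding XhoI sites, then ligated into the XhoI-cut backbone, giving a sequenced plasmid of roughly 12.1 kb. In bacteria it is maintained through a high-copy ColE1/pUC-type origin and selected with ampicillin via the β-lactamase gene. The annotation also picks up short remnants of lac, rop, bom, tetracycline-resistance and env sequences, which are non-functional backbone leftovers.

The retroviral unit is flanked by 5′ and 3′ long terminal repeats from murine embryonic stem cell virus. Downstream of the 5′ LTR lie the MESV Ψ packaging signal and a truncated, start-codon-less gag segment, which together support encapsidation of the genomic RNA when the plasmid is introduced into a packaging cell line that supplies the viral proteins in trans. The DICER1 open reading frame follows directly and is transcribed from the 5′ LTR, a promoter suited to expression in embryonic stem cells. After it, a mouse PGK promoter drives puromycin N-acetyltransferase, so that stably transduced cells can be selected with puromycin. The FLAG tag is recorded in the catalogue entry but was not annotated separately in the feature table.

The stated purpose is complementation of Dicer knockout mouse embryonic stem cells with a mutated human DICER isoform. The record does not describe the functional effect of the two substitutions.
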