Addgene plasmid #111631: pMSCV_puro_41585
Purpose: Complementation of Dicer_KO mESCs with mutated human DICER isoform
Depositing lab: Constance Ciaudo. Depositing organization: ETH Zurich (Swiss Federal Institute of Technology).
Backbone
  Vector backbone: pMSCV-puro
  Backbone manufacturer: Clontech
  Backbone size w/o insert (bp): 6264
  Vector type: Mammalian Expression, Retroviral
  Selectable markers: Puromycin
Growth in bacteria
  Bacterial resistance: Ampicillin, 100 μg/mL
  Growth temperature: 37°C
  Growth strain: NEB Stable
  Copy number: High Copy
Gene/Insert
  Gene/Insert name: FLAG-hsDicer (D1320A/D1709A)
  Species: H. sapiens (human)
  Insert size (bp): 5808
  Mutation: D1320A/D1709A
  Entrez Gene: DICER1 (a.k.a. DCR1, Dicer, Dicer1e, GLOW, HERNA, K12H4.8-LIKE, MNG1, RMSE2, aviD)
  Tag / fusion protein: FLAG (N terminal on insert)
  Cloning method: Restriction Enzyme; 5′ cloning site XhoI (not destroyed); 3′ cloning site XhoI (not destroyed)
  Sequencing primers: 5′ 5' aattagatctctcgagatggactacaa agacgatgacg 3'; 3′ 5' attcgttaacctcgagtcagctattgggaa cctgag 3'
Resource information
  A portion of this plasmid was derived from a plasmid made by: FLAG-hsDicer (D1320A/D1709A) from addgene plasmid #41585
Terms and licenses: Academic/Nonprofit Terms; Industry Terms: Not Available to Industry
Depositor comments: Cloning performed in 2 steps: 1) PCR amplification of the original plasmid using primers featuring an overhang containing an XhoI restriction site, 2) Digestion of the pMSCV puro plamid by XhoI and ligation of the insert
How to cite: pMSCV_puro_41585 was a gift from Constance Ciaudo (Addgene plasmid # 111631 ; http://n2t.net/addgene:111631 ; RRID:Addgene_111631)
